>Addgene plasmid #143122 | TFORF1478 | addgene full sequence | sequence record 397852 | Addgene NGS Result
TTAATGTAGTCTTATGCAATACTCTTGTAGTCTTGCAACATGGTAACGATGAGTTAGCAACATGCCTTAC
AAGGAGAGAAAAAGCACCGTGCATGCCGATTGGTGGAAGTAAGGTGGTACGATCGTGCCTTATTAGGAAG
GCAACAGACGGGTCTGACATGGATTGGACGAACCACTGAATTGCCGCATTGCAGAGATATTGTATTTAAG
TGCCTAGCTCGATACATAAACGGGTCTCTCTGGTTAGACCAGATCTGAGCCTGGGAGCTCTCTGGCTAAC
TAGGGAACCCACTGCTTAAGCCTCAATAAAGCTTGCCTTGAGTGCTTCAAGTAGTGTGTGCCCGTCTGTT
GTGTGACTCTGGTAACTAGAGATCCCTCAGACCCTTTTAGTCAGTGTGGAAAATCTCTAGCAGTGGCGCC
CGAACAGGGACTTGAAAGCGAAAGGGAAACCAGAGGAGCTCTCTCGACGCAGGACTCGGCTTGCTGAAGC
GCGCACGGCAAGAGGCGAGGGGCGGCGACTGGTGAGTACGCCAAAAATTTTGACTAGCGGAGGCTAGAAG
GAGAGAGATGGGTGCGAGAGCGTCAGTATTAAGCGGGGGAGAATTAGATCGCGATGGGAAAAAATTCGGT
TAAGGCCAGGGGGAAAGAAAAAATATAAATTAAAACATATAGTATGGGCAAGCAGGGAGCTAGAACGATT
CGCAGTTAATCCTGGCCTGTTAGAAACATCAGAAGGCTGTAGACAAATACTGGGACAGCTACAACCATCC
CTTCAGACAGGATCAGAAGAACTTAGATCATTATATAATACAGTAGCAACCCTCTATTGTGTGCATCAAA
GGATAGAGATAAAAGACACCAAGGAAGCTTTAGACAAGATAGAGGAAGAGCAAAACAAAAGTAAGACCAC
CGCACAGCAAGCGGCCGCTGATCTTCAGACCTGGAGGAGGAGATATGAGGGACAATTGGAGAAGTGAATT
ATATAAATATAAAGTAGTAAAAATTGAACCATTAGGAGTAGCACCCACCAAGGCAAAGAGAAGAGTGGTG
CAGAGAGAAAAAAGAGCAGTGGGAATAGGAGCTTTGTTCCTTGGGTTCTTGGGAGCAGCAGGAAGCACTA
TGGGCGCAGCGTCAATGACGCTGACGGTACAGGCCAGACAATTATTGTCTGGTATAGTGCAGCAGCAGAA
CAATTTGCTGAGGGCTATTGAGGCGCAACAGCATCTGTTGCAACTCACAGTCTGGGGCATCAAGCAGCTC
CAGGCAAGAATCCTGGCTGTGGAAAGATACCTAAAGGATCAACAGCTCCTGGGGATTTGGGGTTGCTCTG
GAAAACTCATTTGCACCACTGCTGTGCCTTGGAATGCTAGTTGGAGTAATAAATCTCTGGAACAGATTTG
GAATCACACGACCTGGATGGAGTGGGACAGAGAAATTAACAATTACACAAGCTTAATACACTCCTTAATT
GAAGAATCGCAAAACCAGCAAGAAAAGAATGAACAAGAATTATTGGAATTAGATAAATGGGCAAGTTTGT
GGAATTGGTTTAACATAACAAATTGGCTGTGGTATATAAAATTATTCATAATGATAGTAGGAGGCTTGGT
AGGTTTAAGAATAGTTTTTGCTGTACTTTCTATAGTGAATAGAGTTAGGCAGGGATATTCACCATTATCG
TTTCAGACCCACCTCCCAACCCCGAGGGGACCCATGCATTGCATCTCAATTAGTCAGCAACCAGGTGTGG
AAAGTCCCCAGGCTCCCCAGCAGGCAGAAGTATGCAAAGCATGCGTCTCAATTAGTCAGCAACCATAGTC
CCGCCCCTAACTCCGCCCATCCCGCCCCTAACTCCGCCCAGTTCCGCCCATTCTCCGCCCCATGGCTGAC
TAATTTTTTTTATTTATGCAGAGGCCGAGGCCGCCTCGGCCTCTGAGCTATTCCAGAAGTAGTGAGGAGG
CTTTTTTGGAGGCCTAGGCTTTTGCAAAAAGCTTTCTAGAGGTACCACCGGAGCTTACCATGACCGAGTA
CAAGCCCACGGTGCGCCTCGCCACCCGCGACGACGTCCCCAGGGCCGTACGCACCCTCGCCGCCGCGTTC
GCCGACTACCCCGCCACGCGCCACACCGTCGATCCGGACCGCCACATCGAGCGGGTCACCGAGCTGCAAG
AACTCTTCCTCACGCGCGTCGGGCTCGACATCGGCAAGGTGTGGGTCGCGGACGACGGCGCCGCCGTGGC
GGTCTGGACCACGCCGGAGAGCGTCGAAGCGGGGGCGGTGTTCGCCGAGATCGGCCCGCGCATGGCCGAG
TTGAGCGGTTCCCGGCTGGCCGCGCAGCAACAGATGGAAGGCCTCCTGGCGCCGCACCGGCCCAAGGAGC
CCGCGTGGTTCCTGGCCACCGTCGGCGTCTCGCCCGACCACCAGGGCAAGGGTCTGGGCAGCGCCGTCGT
GCTCCCCGGAGTGGAGGCGGCCGAGCGCGCCGGGGTGCCCGCCTTCCTGGAGACCTCCGCGCCCCGCAAC
CTCCCCTTCTACGAGCGGCTCGGCTTCACCGTCACCGCCGACGTCGAGGTGCCCGAAGGACCGCGCACCT
GGTGCATGACCCGCAAGCCCGGTGCCAGTTAACGAATTCTAGATCTTGAGACAAATGGCAGTATTCATCC
ACAATTTTAAAAGAAAAGGGGGGATTGGGGGGTACAGTGCAGGGGAAAGAATAGTAGACATAATAGCAAC
AGACATACAAACTAAAGAATTACAAAAACAAATTACAAAAATTCAAAATTTTCGGGTTTATTACAGGGAC
AGCAGAGATCCACTTTGGCGCCGGCTCGAGGCCTGCAGGTGCAAAGATGGATAAAGTTTTAAACAGAGAG
GAATCTTTGCAGCTAATGGACCTTCTAGGTCTTGAAAGGAGTGGGAATTGGCTCCGGTGCCCGTCAGTGG
GCAGAGCGCACATCGCCCACAGTCCCCGAGAAGTTGGGGGGAGGGGTCGGCAATTGAACCGGTGCCTAGA
GAAGGTGGCGCGGGGTAAACTGGGAAAGTGATGTCGTGTACTGGCTCCGCCTTTTTCCCGAGGGTGGGGG
AGAACCGTATATAAGTGCAGTAGTCGCCGTGAACGTTCTTTTTCGCAACGGGTTTGCCGCCAGAACACAG
GTAAGTGCCGTGTGTGGTTCCCGCGGGCCTGGCCTCTTTACGGGTTATGGCCCTTGCGTGCCTTGAATTA
CTTCCACCTGGCTGCAGTACGTGATTCTTGATCCCGAGCTTCGGGTTGGAAGTGGGTGGGAGAGTTCGAG
GCCTTGCGCTTAAGGAGCCCCTTCGCCTCGTGCTTGAGTTGAGGCCTGGCCTGGGCGCTGGGGCCGCCGC
GTGCGAATCTGGTGGCACCTTCGCGCCTGTCTCGCTGCTTTCGATAAGTCTCTAGCCATTTAAAATTTTT
GATGACCTGCTGCGACGCTTTTTTTCTGGCAAGATAGTCTTGTAAATGCGGGCCAAGATCTGCACACTGG
TATTTCGGTTTTTGGGGCCGCGGGCGGCGACGGGGCCCGTGCGTCCCAGCGCACATGTTCGGCGAGGCGG
GGCCTGCGAGCGCGGCCACCGAGAATCGGACGGGGGTAGTCTCAAGCTGGCCGGCCTGCTCTGGTGCCTG
GCCTCGCGCCGCCGTGTATCGCCCCGCCCTGGGCGGCAAGGCTGGCCCGGTCGGCACCAGTTGCGTGAGC
GGAAAGATGGCCGCTTCCCGGCCCTGCTGCAGGGAGCTCAAAATGGAGGACGCGGCGCTCGGGAGAGCGG
GCGGGTGAGTCACCCACACAAAGGAAAAGGGCCTTTCCGTCCTCAGCCGTCGCTTCATGTGACTCCACGG
AGTACCGGGCGCCGTCCAGGCACCTCGATTAGTTCTCGAGCTTTTGGAGTACGTCGTCTTTAGGTTGGGG
GGAGGGGTTTTATGCGATGGAGTTTCCCCACACTGAGTGGGTGGAGACTGAAGTTAGGCCAGCTTGGCAC
TTGATGTAATTCTCCTTGGAATTTGCCCTTTTTGAGTTTGGATCTTGGTTCATTCTCAAGCCTCAGACAG
TGGTTCAAAGTTTTTTTCTTCCATTTCAGGTGTCGTGAGGCTAGCACCGCCACCATGTTGTACCTGGAAA
ACAATGCCCAGACTCAATTTAGTGAGCCACAGTACACGAACCTGGGGCTCCTGAACAGCATGGACCAGCA
GATTCAGAACGGCTCCTCGTCCACCAGTCCCTATAACACAGACCACGCGCAGAACAGCGTCACGGCGCCC
TCGCCCTACGCACAGCCCAGCTCCACCTTCGATGCTCTCTCTCCATCACCCGCCATCCCCTCCAACACCG
ACTACCCAGGCCCGCACAGTTTCGACGTGTCCTTCCAGCAGTCGAGCACCGCCAAGTCGGCCACCTGGAC
GTATTCCACTGAACTGAAGAAACTCTACTGCCAAATTGCAAAGACATGCCCCATCCAGATCAAGGTGATG
ACCCCACCTCCTCAGGGAGCTGTTATCCGCGCCATGCCTGTCTACAAAAAAGCTGAGCACGTCACGGAGG
TGGTGAAGCGGTGCCCCAACCATGAGCTGAGCCGTGAATTCAACGAGGGACAGATTGCCCCTCCTAGTCA
TTTGATTCGAGTAGAGGGGAACAGCCATGCCCAGTATGTAGAAGATCCCATCACAGGAAGACAGAGTGTG
CTGGTACCTTATGAGCCACCCCAGGTTGGCACTGAATTCACGACAGTCTTGTACAATTTCATGTGTAACA
GCAGTTGTGTTGGAGGGATGAACCGCCGTCCAATTTTAATCATTGTTACTCTGGAAACCAGAGATGGGCA
AGTCCTGGGCCGACGCTGCTTTGAGGCCCGGATCTGTGCTTGCCCAGGAAGAGACAGGAAGGCGGATGAA
GATAGCATCAGAAAGCAGCAAGTTTCGGACAGTACAAAGAACGGTGATGCGTTTCGTCAGAACACACATG
GTATCCAGATGACATCCATCAAGAAACGAAGATCCCCAGATGATGAACTGTTATACTTACCAGTGAGGGG
CCGTGAGACTTATGAAATGCTGTTGAAGATCAAAGAGTCCCTGGAACTCATGCAGTACCTTCCTCAGCAC
ACAATTGAAACGTACAGGCAACAGCAACAGCAGCAGCACCAGCACTTACTTCAGAAACAGACCTCAATAC
AGTCTCCATCTTCATATGGTAACAGCTCCCCACCTCTGAACAAAATGAACAGCATGAACAAGCTGCCTTC
TGTGAGCCAGCTTATCAACCCTCAGCAGCGCAACGCCCTCACTCCTACAACCATTCCTGATGGCATGGGA
GCCAACATTCCCATGATGGGCACCCACATGCCAATGGCTGGAGACATGAATGGACTCAGCCCCACCCAGG
CACTCCCTCCCCCACTCTCCATGCCATCCACCTCCCACTGCACACCCCCACCTCCGTATCCCACAGATTG
CAGCATTGTCAGTTTCTTAGCGAGGTTGGGCTGTTCATCATGTCTGGACTATTTCACGACCCAGGGGCTG
ACCACCATCTATCAGATTGAGCATTACTCCATGGATGATCTGGCAAGTCTGAAAATCCCTGAGCAATTTC
GACATGCGATCTGGAAGGGCATCCTGGACCACCGGCAGCTCCACGAATTCTCCTCCCCTTCTCATCTCCT
GCGGACCCCAAGCAGTGCCTCTACAGTCAGTGTGGGCTCCAGTGAGACCCGGGGTGAGCGTGTTATTGAT
GCTGTGCGATTCACCCTCCGCCAGACCATCTCTTTCCCACCCCGAGATGAGTGGAATGACTTCAACTTTG
ACATGGATGCTCGCCGCAATAAGCAACAGCGCATCAAAGAGGAGGGGGAGTAGTAATGAACTAGTCCGTA
ACTTGAAAGTATTTCGATTTCTTGGCTTTATATATCTTGTGGAAAGGACGATGTGCACTCTATATTAATT
AGGCTACGCGTTAAGTCGACAATCAACCTCTGGATTACAAAATTTGTGAAAGATTGACTGGTATTCTTAA
CTATGTTGCTCCTTTTACGCTATGTGGATACGCTGCTTTAATGCCTTTGTATCATGCTATTGCTTCCCGT
ATGGCTTTCATTTTCTCCTCCTTGTATAAATCCTGGTTGCTGTCTCTTTATGAGGAGTTGTGGCCCGTTG
TCAGGCAACGTGGCGTGGTGTGCACTGTGTTTGCTGACGCAACCCCCACTGGTTGGGGCATTGCCACCAC
CTGTCAGCTCCTTTCCGGGACTTTCGCTTTCCCCCTCCCTATTGCCACGGCGGAACTCATCGCCGCCTGC
CTTGCCCGCTGCTGGACAGGGGCTCGGCTGTTGGGCACTGACAATTCCGTGGTGTTGTCGGGGAAATCAT
CGTCCTTTCCTTGGCTGCTCGCCTGTGTTGCCACCTGGATTCTGCGCGGGACGTCCTTCTGCTACGTCCC
TTCGGCCCTCAATCCAGCGGACCTTCCTTCCCGCGGCCTGCTGCCGGCTCTGCGGCCTCTTCCGCGTCTT
CGCCTTCGCCCTCAGACGAGTCGGATCTCCCTTTGGGCCGCCTCCCCGCGTCGACTTTAAGACCAATGAC
TTACAAGGCAGCTGTAGATCTTAGCCACTTTTTAAAAGAAAAGGGGGGACTGGAAGGGCTAATTCACTCC
CAACGAAGACAAGATCTGCTTTTTGCTTGTACTGGGTCTCTCTGGTTAGACCAGATCTGAGCCTGGGAGC
TCTCTGGCTAACTAGGGAACCCACTGCTTAAGCCTCAATAAAGCTTGCCTTGAGTGCTTCAAGTAGTGTG
TGCCCGTCTGTTGTGTGACTCTGGTAACTAGAGATCCCTCAGACCCTTTTAGTCAGTGTGGAAAATCTCT
AGCAGTACGTATAGTAGTTCATGTCATCTTATTATTCAGTATTTATAACTTGCAAAGAAATGAATATCAG
AGAGTGAGAGGAACTTGTTTATTGCAGCTTATAATGGTTACAAATAAAGCAATAGCATCACAAATTTCAC
AAATAAAGCATTTTTTTCACTGCATTCTAGTTGTGGTTTGTCCAAACTCATCAATGTATCTTATCATGTC
TGGCTCTAGCTATCCCGCCCCTAACTCCGCCCATCCCGCCCCTAACTCCGCCCAGTTCCGCCCATTCTCC
GCCCCATGGCTGACTAATTTTTTTTATTTATGCAGAGGCCGAGGCCGCCTCGGCCTCTGAGCTATTCCAG
AAGTAGTGAGGAGGCTTTTTTGGAGGCCTAGGGACGTACCCAATTCGCCCTATAGTGAGTCGTATTACGC
GCGCTCACTGGCCGTCGTTTTACAACGTCGTGACTGGGAAAACCCTGGCGTTACCCAACTTAATCGCCTT
GCAGCACATCCCCCTTTCGCCAGCTGGCGTAATAGCGAAGAGGCCCGCACCGATCGCCCTTCCCAACAGT
TGCGCAGCCTGAATGGCGAATGGG
[124 nt withheld, positions 7445-7568]
C
[91 nt withheld, positions 7570-7660]
A
[49 nt withheld, positions 7662-7710]
CCTTTGACGTTGGAGTCCACGTTCTTT
[37 nt withheld, positions 7738-7774]
ACCCTATCTCGGTCTATTCTTTTGATTTATAAGGGATTTTGCCGATTTCGGCCTATTGGTTAAAAAATGA
GCTGATTTAACAAAAATTTAACGCGAATTTTAACAAAATATTAACGCTTACAATTTAGGTGGCACTTTTC
GGGGAAATGTGCGCGGAACCCCTATTTGTTTATTTTTCTAAATACATTCAAATATGTATCCGCTCATGAG
ACAATAACCCTGATAAATGCTTCAATAATATTGAAAAAGGAAGAGTATGAGTATTCAACATTTCCGTGTC
GCCCTTATTCCCTTTTTTGCGGCATTTTGCCTTCCTGTTTTTGCTCACCCAGAAACGCTGGTGAAAGTAA
AAGATGCTGAAGATCAGTTGGGTGCACGAGTGGGTTACATCGAACTGGATCTCAACAGCGGTAAGATCCT
TGAGAGTTTTCGCCCCGAAGAACGTTTTCCAATGATGAGCACTTTTAAAGTTCTGCTATGTGGCGCGGTA
TTATCCCGTATTGACGCCGGGCAAGAGCAACTCGGTCGCCGCATACACTATTCTCAGAATGACTTGGTTG
AGTACTCACCAGTCACAGAAAAGCATCTTACGGATGGCATGACAGTAAGAGAATTATGCAGTGCTGCCAT
AACCATGAGTGATAACACTGCGGCCAACTTACTTCTGACAACGATCGGAGGACCGAAGGAGCTAACCGCT
TTTTTGCACAACATGGGGGATCATGTAACTCGCCTTGATCGTTGGGAACCGGAGCTGAATGAAGCCATAC
CAAACGACGAGCGTGACACCACGATGCCTGTAGCAATGGCAACAACGTTGCGCAAACTATTAACTGGCGA
ACTACTTACTCTAGCTTCCCGGCAACAATTAATAGACTGGATGGAGGCGGATAAAGTTGCAGGACCACTT
CTGCGCTCGGCCCTTCCGGCTGGCTGGTTTATTGCTGATAAATCTGGAGCCGGTGAGCGTGGGTCTCGCG
GTATCATTGCAGCACTGGGGCCAGATGGTAAGCCCTCCCGTATCGTAGTTATCTACACGACGGGGAGTCA
GGCAACTATGGATGAACGAAATAGACAGATCGCTGAGATAGGTGCCTCACTGATTAAGCATTGGTAACTG
TCAGACCAAGTTTACTCATATATACTTTAGATTGATTTAAAACTTCATTTTTAATTTAAAAGGATCTAGG
TGAAGATCCTTTTTGATAATCTCATGACCAAAATCCCTTAACGTGAGTTTTCGTTCCACTGAGCGTCAGA
CCCCGTAGAAAAGATCAAAGGATCTTCTTGAGATCCTTTTTTTCTGCGCGTAATCTGCTGCTTGCAAACA
AAAAAACCACCGCTACCAGCGGTGGTTTGTTTGCCGGATCAAGAGCTACCAACTCTTTTTCCGAAGGTAA
CTGGCTTCAGCAGAGCGCAGATACCAAATACTGTTCTTCTAGTGTAGCCGTAGTTAGGCCACCACTTCAA
GAACTCTGTAGCACCGCCTACATACCTCGCTCTGCTAATCCTGTTACCAGTGGCTGCTGCCAGTGGCGAT
AAGTCGTGTCTTACCGGGTTGGACTCAAGACGATAGTTACCGGATAAGGCGCAGCGGTCGGGCTGAACGG
GGGGTTCGTGCACACAGCCCAGCTTGGAGCGAACGACCTACACCGAACTGAGATACCTACAGCGTGAGCT
ATGAGAAAGCGCCACGCTTCCCGAAGGGAGAAAGGCGGACAGGTATCCGGTAAGCGGCAGGGTCGGAACA
GGAGAGCGCACGAGGGAGCTTCCAGGGGGAAACGCCTGGTATCTTTATAGTCCTGTCGGGTTTCGCCACC
TCTGACTTGAGCGTCGATTTTTGTGATGCTCGTCAGGGGGGCGGAGCCTATGGAAAAACGCCAGCAACGC
GGCCTTTTTACGGTTCCTGGCCTTTTGCTGGCCTTTTGCTCACATGTTCTTTCCTGCGTTATCCCCTGAT
TCTGTGGATAACCGTATTACCGCCTTTGAGTGAGCTGATACCGCTCGCCGCAGCCGAACGACCGAGCGCA
GCGAGTCAGTGAGCGAGGAAGCGGAAGAGCGCCCAATACGCAAACCGCCTCTCCCCGCGCGTTGGCCGAT
TCATTAATGCAGCTGGCACGACAGGTTTCCCGACTGGAAAGCGGGCAGTGAGCGCAACGCAATTAATGTG
AGTTAGCTCACTCATTAGGCACCCCAGGCTTTACACTTTATGCTTCCGGCTCGTATGTTGTGTGGAATTG
TGAGCGGATAACAATTTCACACAGGAAACAGCTATGACCATGATTACGCCAAGCGCGCAATTAACCCTCA
CTAAAGGGAACAAAAGCTGGAGCTGCAAGC
Features (pLannotate 1.2.2; 31 found; start..end, strand, type, name):
      5..231     +  promoter       RSV promoter: Rous sarcoma virus enhancer/promoter
    232..412     +  LTR            5' LTR (truncated): truncated 5' long terminal repeat (LTR) from HIV-1
    459..584     +  misc_feature   HIV-1 Ψ: packaging signal of human immunodeficiency virus type 1
    568..931     +  CDS            HIV-1 gag (fragment): gag protein from human immunodeficiency virus 1; gag
   1077..1310    +  misc_feature   RRE: The Rev response element (RRE) of HIV-1 allows for Rev-dependent mRNA export from the nucleus to the cytoplasm.
   1687..1713    +  CDS            Rev (fragment): human immunodeficiency virus 1 (HIV-1) Rev protein; rev; enhances nuclear export of unspliced and incompletely spliced viral mRNAs
   1720..1743    +  promoter       SV40 promoter (fragment): SV40 early promoter
   1744..1815    +  promoter       SV40 promoter (fragment): SV40 enhancer and early promoter
   1839..1974    +  rep_origin     SV40 ori: SV40 origin of replication
   2020..2616    +  CDS            PuroR (fragment): puromycin N-acetyltransferase; pac from Streptomyces; confers resistance to puromycin
   2665..2782    +  misc_feature   cPPT/CTS: central polypurine tract and central termination sequence of HIV-1
   2847..2913    +  CDS            small t antigen (fragment): SV40 (simian virus 40) small t antigen
   2920..4098    +  promoter       EF-1α promoter: strong constitutive promoter for human elongation factor EF-1α
   4157..5860    +  CDS            TP63 (fragment): P63_HUMAN - Also known as KET, P63, P73H, P73L, TP73L. Experimental evidence at protein level: Swiss-Prot protein existence level 1. Acts as a sequence specific DNA binding transcriptional activator or repressor. The isoforms contain a varying set of transactivation and auto-regulating transactivation inhibiting domains thus showing an isoform specific activity. Isoform 2 activates RIPK4 transcription. May be required in conjunction with TP73/p73 for initiation of p53/TP53 dependent apoptosis in response to genotoxic insults and the presence of activated oncogenes. Involved in Notch signaling
   5876..5929    +  promoter       U6 promoter (fragment): RNA polymerase III promoter for human U6 snRNA
   5971..6559    +  misc_feature   WPRE: woodchuck hepatitis virus posttranscriptional regulatory element
   6610..6629    +  misc_feature   cPPT/CTS (fragment): central polypurine tract and central termination sequence of HIV-1
   6631..6864    +  LTR            3' LTR (ΔU3): self-inactivating 3' long terminal repeat (LTR) from HIV-1
   6942..7063    +  polyA_signal   SV40 poly(A) signal: SV40 polyadenylation signal
   7103..7238    +  rep_origin     SV40 ori: SV40 origin of replication
   7259..7277    -  promoter       T7 promoter: promoter for bacteriophage T7 RNA polymerase
   7285..7440    +  CDS            lacZα (fragment): LacZα fragment of β-galactosidase; lacZ fragment
   7445..7873    +  rep_origin     f1 ori (sequence partly withheld): f1 bacteriophage origin of replication; arrow indicates direction of (+) strand synthesis
   7926..8030    +  promoter       AmpR promoter: bla
   8031..8891    +  CDS            AmpR: β-lactamase; bla; confers resistance to ampicillin, carbenicillin, and related antibiotics
   9062..9650    +  rep_origin     ori: high-copy-number ColE1/pMB1/pBR322/pUC origin of replication
   9833..9925    +  CDS            lacI (fragment): lac repressor; lacI; The lac repressor binds to the lac operator to inhibit transcription in E. coli. This inhibition can be relieved by adding lactose or isopropyl-β-D-thiogalactopyranoside (IPTG).
   9938..9959    +  protein_bind   CAP binding site: CAP binding activates transcription in the presence of cAMP. E. coli catabolite activator protein
   9974..10004   +  promoter       lac promoter: promoter for the E. coli lac operon
  10012..10028   +  protein_bind   lac operator: The lac repressor binds to the lac operator to inhibit transcription in E. coli. This inhibition can be relieved by adding lactose or isopropyl-β-D-thiogalactopyranoside (IPTG). lac repressor encoded by lacI
  10073..10091   +  promoter       T3 promoter: promoter for bacteriophage T3 RNA polymerase
