[The description below was written by a language model from this plasmid's Addgene catalogue record and pLannotate feature annotations shown in this document.]
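Description:
TFORF1478 is a third-generation-style, self-inactivating lentiviral expression plasmid built on the pLX_TRC317 backbone for constitutive overexpression of human TP63 in mammalian cells. It belongs to a barcoded transcription factor ORF collection in which each clone carries a unique 24-bp barcode, so that the factor present in a given cell can be identified in pooled screens. In bacteria the plasmid replicates from a high-copy ColE1/pUC-type origin and is selected with ampicillin through the bla gene. An f1 origin and remnants of a lac/lacZα cloning region flanked by T7 and T3 promoters are also present in the backbone. The depositor notes a risk of recombination, which is a common concern for LTR-containing plasmids.

The viral cassette begins with an RSV promoter fused to a truncated HIV-1 5' LTR, which drives genomic RNA production in packaging cells without Tat. It is followed by the Ψ packaging signal with a gag fragment and by the RRE for Rev-dependent nuclear export. An SV40 early promoter/origin segment drives puromycin N-acetyltransferase for selection of transduced cells. Downstream, a cPPT/CTS element precedes the EF-1α promoter, which expresses the synthesized TP63 ORF (a specific isoform referenced by the depositor's transcript identifiers). TP63 encodes a p53-family, sequence-specific transcriptional activator or repressor. A WPRE after the ORF enhances transcript stability and expression, and the ΔU3 3' LTR inactivates LTR promoter activity after integration. The annotation does not mark the barcode itself, and the short U6 promoter fragment annotated between the ORF and the WPRE is probably a residual or primer-landing sequence rather than a functional promoter. The 10,114-nt sequenced record agrees with the stated backbone and insert sizes.

The construct is intended for lentiviral delivery in arrayed or pooled transcription factor overexpression screens, such as directed differentiation studies.
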