Addgene plasmid #143122: TFORF1478
Purpose: Lentiviral vector for overexpressing transcription factor ORFs with unique 24-bp barcodes. Barcodes facilitate identification of transcription factors in pooled screens.
Depositing lab: Feng Zhang. Depositing organization: Broad Institute. Publication: A transcription factor atlas of directed differentiation. Joung J, Ma S, Tay T, Geiger-Schuller KR, Kirchgatterer PC, Verdine VK, Guo B, Arias-Garcia MA, Allen WE, Singh A, Kuksenko O, Abudayyeh OO, Gootenberg JS, Fu Z, Macrae RK, Buenrostro JD, Regev A, Zhang F. Cell. 2023 Jan 5;186(1):209-229.e26. doi: 10.1016/j.cell.2022.11.026. PubMed 36608654.
Backbone
  Vector backbone: pLX_TRC317
  Backbone manufacturer: Broad Institute Genetic Perturbation Platform
  Backbone size w/o insert (bp): 8264
  Vector type: Mammalian Expression, Lentiviral
  Selectable markers: Puromycin
Growth in bacteria
  Bacterial resistance: Ampicillin, 100 μg/mL
  Growth temperature: 37°C
  Growth strain: NEB Stable
  Copy number: High Copy
Gene/Insert
  Gene/Insert name: TP63
  Species: H. sapiens (human)
  Insert size (bp): 1850
  Entrez Gene: TP63 (a.k.a. AIS, B(p51A), B(p51B), EEC3, KET, LMS, NBP, OFC8, RHS, SHFM4, TP53CP, TP53L, TP73L, p40, p51, p53CP, p63, p73H, p73L)
  Promoter: EF1a
  Cloning method: Unknown
  Sequencing primers: 5′ GGGTGGAGACTGAAGTTAGGCCAG; 3′ CACATAGCGTAAAAGGAGCAACATAG
Terms and licenses: Academic/Nonprofit Terms; Industry Terms: Not Available to Industry
Depositor comments: XM_017007387,ENST00000456148 . The transcription factor ORF portion of this plasmid was synthesized by Genewiz. Please test multiple small colonies in case of plasmid recombination. To make this collection available in a timely manner, a portion of this collection was not fully sequenced by Addgene. If an Addgene verified full plasmid sequence is not available, please contact us prior to placing an order to request the full sequence.
How to cite: TFORF1478 was a gift from Feng Zhang (Addgene plasmid # 143122 ; http://n2t.net/addgene:143122 ; RRID:Addgene_143122)
