>Addgene plasmid #143122 | TFORF1478 | depositor partial sequence | sequence record 281504 | Insert
ACCGCCACCATGTTGTACCTGGAAAACAATGCCCAGACTCAATTTAGTGAGCCACAGTACACGAACCTGG
GGCTCCTGAACAGCATGGACCAGCAGATTCAGAACGGCTCCTCGTCCACCAGTCCCTATAACACAGACCA
CGCGCAGAACAGCGTCACGGCGCCCTCGCCCTACGCACAGCCCAGCTCCACCTTCGATGCTCTCTCTCCA
TCACCCGCCATCCCCTCCAACACCGACTACCCAGGCCCGCACAGTTTCGACGTGTCCTTCCAGCAGTCGA
GCACCGCCAAGTCGGCCACCTGGACGTATTCCACTGAACTGAAGAAACTCTACTGCCAAATTGCAAAGAC
ATGCCCCATCCAGATCAAGGTGATGACCCCACCTCCTCAGGGAGCTGTTATCCGCGCCATGCCTGTCTAC
AAAAAAGCTGAGCACGTCACGGAGGTGGTGAAGCGGTGCCCCAACCATGAGCTGAGCCGTGAATTCAACG
AGGGACAGATTGCCCCTCCTAGTCATTTGATTCGAGTAGAGGGGAACAGCCATGCCCAGTATGTAGAAGA
TCCCATCACAGGAAGACAGAGTGTGCTGGTACCTTATGAGCCACCCCAGGTTGGCACTGAATTCACGACA
GTCTTGTACAATTTCATGTGTAACAGCAGTTGTGTTGGAGGGATGAACCGCCGTCCAATTTTAATCATTG
TTACTCTGGAAACCAGAGATGGGCAAGTCCTGGGCCGACGCTGCTTTGAGGCCCGGATCTGTGCTTGCCC
AGGAAGAGACAGGAAGGCGGATGAAGATAGCATCAGAAAGCAGCAAGTTTCGGACAGTACAAAGAACGGT
GATGCGTTTCGTCAGAACACACATGGTATCCAGATGACATCCATCAAGAAACGAAGATCCCCAGATGATG
AACTGTTATACTTACCAGTGAGGGGCCGTGAGACTTATGAAATGCTGTTGAAGATCAAAGAGTCCCTGGA
ACTCATGCAGTACCTTCCTCAGCACACAATTGAAACGTACAGGCAACAGCAACAGCAGCAGCACCAGCAC
TTACTTCAGAAACAGACCTCAATACAGTCTCCATCTTCATATGGTAACAGCTCCCCACCTCTGAACAAAA
TGAACAGCATGAACAAGCTGCCTTCTGTGAGCCAGCTTATCAACCCTCAGCAGCGCAACGCCCTCACTCC
TACAACCATTCCTGATGGCATGGGAGCCAACATTCCCATGATGGGCACCCACATGCCAATGGCTGGAGAC
ATGAATGGACTCAGCCCCACCCAGGCACTCCCTCCCCCACTCTCCATGCCATCCACCTCCCACTGCACAC
CCCCACCTCCGTATCCCACAGATTGCAGCATTGTCAGTTTCTTAGCGAGGTTGGGCTGTTCATCATGTCT
GGACTATTTCACGACCCAGGGGCTGACCACCATCTATCAGATTGAGCATTACTCCATGGATGATCTGGCA
AGTCTGAAAATCCCTGAGCAATTTCGACATGCGATCTGGAAGGGCATCCTGGACCACCGGCAGCTCCACG
AATTCTCCTCCCCTTCTCATCTCCTGCGGACCCCAAGCAGTGCCTCTACAGTCAGTGTGGGCTCCAGTGA
GACCCGGGGTGAGCGTGTTATTGATGCTGTGCGATTCACCCTCCGCCAGACCATCTCTTTCCCACCCCGA
GATGAGTGGAATGACTTCAACTTTGACATGGATGCTCGCCGCAATAAGCAACAGCGCATCAAAGAGGAGG
GGGAGTAGTAATGAACTAGTCCGTAACTTGAAAGTATTTCGATTTCTTGGCTTTATATATCTTGTGGAAA
GGACGATGTGCACTCTATATTAATTAGGCT
