>Addgene plasmid #143122 | TFORF1478 | depositor partial sequence | sequence record 281505 | Barcode
TGTGCACTCTATATTAATTAGGCT
